>Addgene plasmid #53210 | pBB | depositor full sequence | sequence record 82848 | Full Putative Sequence
CTAAATTGTAAGCGTTAATATTTTGTTAAAATTCGCGTTAAATTTTTGTTAAATCAGCTCATTTTTTAAC
CAATAGGCCGAAATCGGCAAAATCCCTTATAAATCAAAAGAATAGACCGAGATAGGGT
[37 nt withheld, positions 129-165]
AAAGAACGTGGACTCCAACGTCAAAGG
[49 nt withheld, positions 193-241]
T
[91 nt withheld, positions 243-333]
G
[124 nt withheld, positions 335-458]
CCCATTCGCCATTCAGGCTGCGCAACTGTTGGGAAGGGCGATCGGTGCGGGCCTCTTCGCTATTACGCCA
GCTGGCGAAAGGGGGATGTGCTGCAAGGCGATTAAGTTGGGTAACGCCAGGGTTTTCCCAGTCACGACGT
TGTAAAACGACGGCCAGTGAGCGCGCGTAATACGACTCACTATAGGGCGAATTGGGTACCGGGCCCCCCC
TCGAGGTCGACGGTATCGATAAGCTTGAAGACTTAGGGTTAGGGTTAGGGTTAGGGTTAGGGTTAGGGTT
AGGGTTAGGGTTAGGGTTAGGGTTAGGGTTAGGGTTAGGGTTAGGGTTAGGGTTAGGGTTAGGGTGAGAC
GGATCCACTAGTTCTAGAGCGGCCGCCACCGCGGTGGAGCTCCAGCTTTTGTTCCCTTTAGTGAGGGTTA
ATTGCGCGCTTGGCGTAATCATGGTCATAGCTGTTTCCTGTGTGAAATTGTTATCCGCTCACAATTCCAC
ACAACATACGAGCCGGAAGCATAAAGTGTAAAGCCTGGGGTGCCTAATGAGTGAGCTAACTCACATTAAT
TGCGTTGCGCTCACTGCCCGCTTTCCAGTCGGGAAACCTGTCGTGCCAGCTGCATTAATGAATCGGCCAA
CGCGCGGGGAGAGGCGGTTTGCGTATTGGGCGCTCTTCCGCTTCCTCGCTCACTGACTCGCTGCGCTCGG
TCGTTCGGCTGCGGCGAGCGGTATCAGCTCACTCAAAGGCGGTAATACGGTTATCCACAGAATCAGGGGA
TAACGCAGGAAAGAACATGTGAGCAAAAGGCCAGCAAAAGGCCAGGAACCGTAAAAAGGCCGCGTTGCTG
GCGTTTTTCCATAGGCTCCGCCCCCCTGACGAGCATCACAAAAATCGACGCTCAAGTCAGAGGTGGCGAA
ACCCGACAGGACTATAAAGATACCAGGCGTTTCCCCCTGGAAGCTCCCTCGTGCGCTCTCCTGTTCCGAC
CCTGCCGCTTACCGGATACCTGTCCGCCTTTCTCCCTTCGGGAAGCGTGGCGCTTTCTCATAGCTCACGC
TGTAGGTATCTCAGTTCGGTGTAGGTCGTTCGCTCCAAGCTGGGCTGTGTGCACGAACCCCCCGTTCAGC
CCGACCGCTGCGCCTTATCCGGTAACTATCGTCTTGAGTCCAACCCGGTAAGACACGACTTATCGCCACT
GGCAGCAGCCACTGGTAACAGGATTAGCAGAGCGAGGTATGTAGGCGGTGCTACAGAGTTCTTGAAGTGG
TGGCCTAACTACGGCTACACTAGAAGGACAGTATTTGGTATCTGCGCTCTGCTGAAGCCAGTTACCTTCG
GAAAAAGAGTTGGTAGCTCTTGATCCGGCAAACAAACCACCGCTGGTAGCGGTGGTTTTTTTGTTTGCAA
GCAGCAGATTACGCGCAGAAAAAAAGGATCTCAAGAAGATCCTTTGATCTTTTCTACGGGGTCTGACGCT
CAGTGGAACGAAAACTCACGTTAAGGGATTTTGGTCATGAGATTATCAAAAAGGATCTTCACCTAGATCC
TTTTAAATTAAAAATGAAGTTTTAAATCAATCTAAAGTATATATGAGTAAACTTGGTCTGACAGTTACCA
ATGCTTAATCAGTGAGGCACCTATCTCAGCGATCTGTCTATTTCGTTCATCCATAGTTGCCTGACTCCCC
GTCGTGTAGATAACTACGATACGGGAGGGCTTACCATCTGGCCCCAGTGCTGCAATGATACCGCGAGACC
CACGCTCACCGGCTCCAGATTTATCAGCAATAAACCAGCCAGCCGGAAGGGCCGAGCGCAGAAGTGGTCC
TGCAACTTTATCCGCCTCCATCCAGTCTATTAATTGTTGCCGGGAAGCTAGAGTAAGTAGTTCGCCAGTT
AATAGTTTGCGCAACGTTGTTGCCATTGCTACAGGCATCGTGGTGTCACGCTCGTCGTTTGGTATGGCTT
CATTCAGCTCCGGTTCCCAACGATCAAGGCGAGTTACATGATCCCCCATGTTGTGCAAAAAAGCGGTTAG
CTCCTTCGGTCCTCCGATCGTTGTCAGAAGTAAGTTGGCCGCAGTGTTATCACTCATGGTTATGGCAGCA
CTGCATAATTCTCTTACTGTCATGCCATCCGTAAGATGCTTTTCTGTGACTGGTGAGTACTCAACCAAGT
CATTCTGAGAATAGTGTATGCGGCGACCGAGTTGCTCTTGCCCGGCGTCAATACGGGATAATACCGCGCC
ACATAGCAGAACTTTAAAAGTGCTCATCATTGGAAAACGTTCTTCGGGGCGAAAACTCTCAAGGATCTTA
CCGCTGTTGAGATCCAGTTCGATGTAACCCACTCGTGCACCCAACTGATCTTCAGCATCTTTTACTTTCA
CCAGCGTTTCTGGGTGAGCAAAAACAGGAAGGCAAAATGCCGCAAAAAAGGGAATAAGGGCGACACGGAA
ATGTTGAATACTCATACTCTTCCTTTTTCAATATTATTGAAGCATTTATCAGGGTTATTGTCTCATGAGC
GGATACATATTTGAATGTATTTAGAAAAATAAACAAATAGGGGTTCCGCGCACATTTCCCCGAAAAGTGC
CAC
Features (pLannotate 1.2.2; 13 found; start..end, strand, type, name):
     30..458     -  rep_origin     f1 ori (sequence partly withheld): f1 bacteriophage origin of replication; arrow indicates direction of (+) strand synthesis
    463..618     -  CDS            lacZα (fragment): LacZα fragment of β-galactosidase; lacZ fragment
    626..644     +  promoter       T7 promoter: promoter for bacteriophage T7 RNA polymerase
    653..696     -  misc_feature   MCS (fragment): pBluescript multiple cloning site
    809..850     -  misc_feature   MCS (fragment): pBluescript multiple cloning site
    863..881     -  promoter       T3 promoter: promoter for bacteriophage T3 RNA polymerase
    926..942     -  protein_bind   lac operator: The lac repressor binds to the lac operator to inhibit transcription in E. coli. This inhibition can be relieved by adding lactose or isopropyl-β-D-thiogalactopyranoside (IPTG). lac repressor encoded by lacI
    950..980     -  promoter       lac promoter: promoter for the E. coli lac operon
    995..1016    -  protein_bind   CAP binding site: CAP binding activates transcription in the presence of cAMP. E. coli catabolite activator protein
   1029..1121    -  CDS            lacI (fragment): lac repressor; lacI; The lac repressor binds to the lac operator to inhibit transcription in E. coli. This inhibition can be relieved by adding lactose or isopropyl-β-D-thiogalactopyranoside (IPTG).
   1304..1892    -  rep_origin     ori: high-copy-number ColE1/pMB1/pBR322/pUC origin of replication
   2063..2923    -  CDS            AmpR: β-lactamase; bla; confers resistance to ampicillin, carbenicillin, and related antibiotics
   2924..3028    -  promoter       AmpR promoter: bla
