[The description below was written by a language model from this plasmid's Addgene catalogue record and pLannotate feature annotations shown in this document.]
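Description:
pBB is a small (about 3.05 kb) bacterial cloning plasmid built on the pBluescript backbone, carrying a 103 bp tract of the vertebrate telomeric repeat TTAGGG. It is maintained in E. coli at high copy number through a ColE1/pUC-type origin and selected with ampicillin via the β-lactamase (AmpR) gene and its native promoter. The backbone also retains the f1 bacteriophage origin, which in pBluescript-type phagemids allows production of single-stranded DNA when helper phage is supplied.

The telomeric tract was inserted by restriction cloning between BbsI and BsmBI sites, both of which are recorded as preserved. The feature table shows the pBluescript multiple cloning site split into two fragments with an unannotated gap of roughly 110 bp between them, which is consistent with the position of the repeat insert, although the annotation does not label it directly. This region is flanked by opposing T7 and T3 phage promoters, so either strand could be transcribed in vitro; the record lists T7 as the promoter for the insert. Remnants of the lacZα blue/white screening cassette are present as well (a lacZα fragment, lac promoter, lac operator, CAP binding site and a short lacI fragment).

No protein-coding payload is involved; the plasmid serves as a defined double-stranded DNA substrate containing a telomeric sequence block within otherwise nontelomeric DNA. The associated publication concerns in vitro displacement-loop formation by Rad51 at telomeric versus nontelomeric sequences and its modulation by the telomere-binding proteins TRF1 and TRF2, indicating use as a target template in such biochemical strand-invasion assays.
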