Addgene plasmid #53210: pBB
Purpose: Contains a 103bp telomeric track
Depositing lab: Jack Griffith. Depositing organization: University of North Carolina at Chapel Hill. Publication: TRF1 and TRF2 differentially modulate Rad51-mediated telomeric and nontelomeric displacement loop formation in vitro. Bower BD, Griffith JD. Biochemistry. 2014 Sep 2;53(34):5485-95. doi: 10.1021/bi5006249. Epub 2014 Aug 21. PubMed 25115914.
Backbone
  Vector backbone: pBluescript
  Backbone manufacturer: Agilent
  Backbone size w/o insert (bp): 2948
  Total vector size (bp): 3051
Growth in bacteria
  Bacterial resistance: Ampicillin, 100 μg/mL
  Growth temperature: 37°C
  Growth strain: DH10B
  Copy number: High Copy
Gene/Insert
  Gene/Insert name: TTAGGG(n) Track (alt names: Telomere Track; T2AG3 Track)
  Insert size (bp): 103
  Promoter: T7
  Cloning method: Restriction Enzyme; 5′ cloning site BbsI (not destroyed); 3′ cloning site BsmBI (not destroyed)
  Sequencing primers: 5′ TAA TAC GAC TCA CTA TAG GG; 3′ AAT TAA CCC TCA CTA AAG GG
Terms and licenses: Academic/Nonprofit Terms; Industry Terms: Not Available to Industry
How to cite: pBB was a gift from Jack Griffith (Addgene plasmid # 53210 ; http://n2t.net/addgene:53210 ; RRID:Addgene_53210)
