>Addgene plasmid #53210 | pBB | addgene partial sequence | sequence record 84719 | M13pUC-Rev 5'-AGCGGATAACAATTTCACACAGG-3'
AGCGCGCAATTAACCCTCACTAAAGGGAACAAAAGCTGGAGCTCCACCGCGGTGGCGGCCGCTCTAGAAC
TAGTGGATCCGTCTCACCCTAACCCTAACCCTAACCCTAACCCTAACCCTAACCCTAACCCTAACCCTAA
CCCTAACCCTAACCCTAACCCTAACCCTAACCCTAACCCTAAC
