>Addgene plasmid #53210 | pBB | addgene partial sequence | sequence record 87691 | M13pUC-Fwd 5'-CCCAGTCACGACGTTGTAAAACG-3'
ATACGACTCACTATAGGGCGAATTGGGTACCGGGCCCCCCCTCGAGGTCGACGGTATCGATAAGCTTGAA
GACTTAGGGTTAGGGTTAGGGTTAGGGTTAGGGTTAGGGTTAGGGTTAGGGTTAGGGTTAGGGTTAGGGT
TAGGGTTAGGGTTAGGGTTAGGGTTAGGGT
